Addgene plasmid #230045: fabp10a:H2B-mGreenLantern
Purpose: Expression of nuclear green fluorescent protein in zebrafish hepatocytes.
Depositing lab: Sumeet Pal Singh. Depositing organization: Universite Libre de Bruxelles. Publication: Cholangiocytes contribute to hepatocyte regeneration after partial liver injury during growth spurt in zebrafish. Eski SE, Mi J, Pozo-Morales M, Hovhannisyan GG, Perazzolo C, Manco R, Ez-Zammoury I, Barbhaya D, Lefort A, Libert F, Marini F, Gurzov EN, Andersson O, Singh SP. Nat Commun. 2025 Jun 6;16(1):5260. doi: 10.1038/s41467-025-60334-y. PubMed 40480975.
Backbone
  Vector backbone: pBlueScript
  Vector type: Zebrafish Expression
Growth in bacteria
  Bacterial resistance: Ampicillin, 100 μg/mL
  Growth temperature: 37°C
  Growth strain: DH5alpha
  Copy number: High Copy
Gene/Insert
  Gene/Insert name: mGreenLantern
  Species: Aequorea victoria
  Insert size (bp): 720
  GenBank ID: OP373690.1
  Promoter: fabp10a
  Tag / fusion protein: H2B
  Cloning method: Restriction Enzyme; 5′ cloning site EcoRI (not destroyed); 3′ cloning site KpnI (not destroyed)
  Sequencing primers: 5′ gtcgtcaaatcctggtgcaa
Terms and licenses: Academic/Nonprofit Terms; Industry Terms
Depositor comments: Please visit https://doi.org/10.1101/2025.01.09.629100 for bioRxiv preprint.
How to cite: fabp10a:H2B-mGreenLantern was a gift from Sumeet Pal Singh (Addgene plasmid # 230045 ; http://n2t.net/addgene:230045 ; RRID:Addgene_230045)
