[The description below was written by a language model from this plasmid's Addgene catalogue record and pLannotate feature annotations shown in this document.]
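Description:
fabp10a:H2B-mGreenLantern is a zebrafish expression plasmid built on a pBlueScript backbone, about 6.6 kb in the sequenced record. It is propagated in E. coli from a high-copy ColE1/pUC-type origin and selected with ampicillin through the β-lactamase (AmpR) gene and its promoter. The usual pBluescript accessory elements remain: an f1 phage origin, lacZα and lacI fragments with the lac promoter, operator and CAP site, and T7 and T3 phage promoters flanking the cloning region.

The payload is a liver-specific nuclear reporter. According to the catalogue entry, expression is driven by the zebrafish fabp10a promoter, a regulatory region widely used to restrict transgene expression to hepatocytes. The automated annotation does not label this promoter, but an unannotated stretch of roughly 2.2 kb between the T7 promoter and the coding sequence is presumably where it sits. A very short "LEU2 promoter" hit within that stretch is most likely a spurious match. Downstream lies a human histone H2B coding sequence followed, after a short gap consistent with a linker, by the 720 bp mGreenLantern open reading frame, a very bright monomeric GFP derivative of Aequorea victoria origin. Fusion to H2B tethers the fluorophore to chromatin, giving a crisp nuclear signal. The cassette ends with an SV40 polyadenylation signal, and the adjacent small fragment of large T antigen sequence is typical of that region. The insert was cloned between EcoRI and KpnI sites, both retained.

The stated purpose is to mark hepatocyte nuclei with green fluorescence in zebrafish, which helps in identifying and counting individual hepatocytes, for example in liver injury and regeneration studies. No transposon arms or meganuclease sites are annotated, and the record does not state how the construct is integrated into the genome.
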