Features (pLannotate 1.2.2; 17 found; start..end, strand, type, name):
     14..32      -  promoter       T3 promoter: promoter for bacteriophage T3 RNA polymerase
     63..218     +  CDS            lacZα (fragment): LacZα fragment of β-galactosidase; lacZ fragment
    249..677     -  rep_origin     f1 ori (sequence partly withheld): f1 bacteriophage origin of replication; arrow indicates direction of (+) strand synthesis
    704..808     +  promoter       AmpR promoter: bla
    809..1669    +  CDS            AmpR: β-lactamase; bla; confers resistance to ampicillin, carbenicillin, and related antibiotics
   1840..2428    +  rep_origin     ori: high-copy-number ColE1/pMB1/pBR322/pUC origin of replication
   2611..2703    +  CDS            lacI (fragment): lac repressor; lacI; The lac repressor binds to the lac operator to inhibit transcription in E. coli. This inhibition can be relieved by adding lactose or isopropyl-β-D-thiogalactopyranoside (IPTG).
   2716..2737    +  protein_bind   CAP binding site: CAP binding activates transcription in the presence of cAMP. E. coli catabolite activator protein
   2752..2782    +  promoter       lac promoter: promoter for the E. coli lac operon
   2790..2806    +  protein_bind   lac operator: The lac repressor binds to the lac operator to inhibit transcription in E. coli. This inhibition can be relieved by adding lactose or isopropyl-β-D-thiogalactopyranoside (IPTG). lac repressor encoded by lacI
   2876..2894    +  promoter       T7 promoter: promoter for bacteriophage T7 RNA polymerase
   3703..3719    -  promoter       LEU2 promoter (fragment): S. cerevisiae LEU2
   5122..5499    +  CDS            H2B (sequence partly withheld): human histone H2B; HIST1H2BJ
   5584..6303    +  CDS            mGreenLantern: monomeric GFP derivative that displays exceptionally high brightness in cells (Campbell et al., 2020)
   6327..6410    +  CDS            large T antigen (fragment): large T antigen from SV40 (simian virus 40)
   6433..6554    +  polyA_signal   SV40 poly(A) signal: SV40 polyadenylation signal
   6556..1       +  misc_feature   MCS (fragment) (across the origin): pBluescript multiple cloning site
>Addgene plasmid #230045 | fabp10a:H2B-mGreenLantern | addgene full sequence | sequence record 460022 | Addgene NGS Result
CCAGCTTTTGTTCCCTTTAGTGAGGGTTAATTGCGCGCTAGGGATAACAGGGTAATACGCGCTCACTGGC
CGTCGTTTTACAACGTCGTGACTGGGAAAACCCTGGCGTTACCCAACTTAATCGCCTTGCAGCACATCCC
CCTTTCGCCAGCTGGCGTAATAGCGAAGAGGCCCGCACCGATCGCCCTTCCCAACAGTTGCGCAGCCTGA
ATGGCGAATGGAAATTGTAAGCGTTAATATTTTGTTAAAATTCGCGTTAAATTTTTGTTAAATCAGCTCA
TTTTTTAACCAATAGGCCGAAATCGGCAAAATCCCTTATAAATCAAAAGAATAGACCGAGATAGGGT
[37 nt withheld, positions 348-384]
AAAGAACGTGGACTCCAACGTCAAAGG
[49 nt withheld, positions 412-460]
T
[91 nt withheld, positions 462-552]
G
[124 nt withheld, positions 554-677]
CAGGTGGCACTTTTCGGGGAAATGTGCGCGGAACCCCTATTTGTTTATTTTTCTAAATACATTCAAATAT
GTATCCGCTCATGAGACAATAACCCTGATAAATGCTTCAATAATATTGAAAAAGGAAGAGTATGAGTATT
CAACATTTCCGTGTCGCCCTTATTCCCTTTTTTGCGGCATTTTGCCTTCCTGTTTTTGCTCACCCAGAAA
CGCTGGTGAAAGTAAAAGATGCTGAAGATCAGTTGGGTGCACGAGTGGGTTACATCGAACTGGATCTCAA
CAGCGGTAAGATCCTTGAGAGTTTTCGCCCCGAAGAACGTTTTCCAATGATGAGCACTTTTAAAGTTCTG
CTATGTGGCGCGGTATTATCCCGTATTGACGCCGGGCAAGAGCAACTCGGTCGCCGCATACACTATTCTC
AGAATGACTTGGTTGAGTACTCACCAGTCACAGAAAAGCATCTTACGGATGGCATGACAGTAAGAGAATT
ATGCAGTGCTGCCATAACCATGAGTGATAACACTGCGGCCAACTTACTTCTGACAACGATCGGAGGACCG
AAGGAGCTAACCGCTTTTTTGCACAACATGGGGGATCATGTAACTCGCCTTGATCGTTGGGAACCGGAGC
TGAATGAAGCCATACCAAACGACGAGCGTGACACCACGATGCCTGTAGCAATGGCAACAACGTTGCGCAA
ACTATTAACTGGCGAACTACTTACTCTAGCTTCCCGGCAACAATTAATAGACTGGATGGAGGCGGATAAA
GTTGCAGGACCACTTCTGCGCTCGGCCCTTCCGGCTGGCTGGTTTATTGCTGATAAATCTGGAGCCGGTG
AGCGTGGGTCTCGCGGTATCATTGCAGCACTGGGGCCAGATGGTAAGCCCTCCCGTATCGTAGTTATCTA
CACGACGGGGAGTCAGGCAACTATGGATGAACGAAATAGACAGATCGCTGAGATAGGTGCCTCACTGATT
AAGCATTGGTAACTGTCAGACCAAGTTTACTCATATATACTTTAGATTGATTTAAAACTTCATTTTTAAT
TTAAAAGGATCTAGGTGAAGATCCTTTTTGATAATCTCATGACCAAAATCCCTTAACGTGAGTTTTCGTT
CCACTGAGCGTCAGACCCCGTAGAAAAGATCAAAGGATCTTCTTGAGATCCTTTTTTTCTGCGCGTAATC
TGCTGCTTGCAAACAAAAAAACCACCGCTACCAGCGGTGGTTTGTTTGCCGGATCAAGAGCTACCAACTC
TTTTTCCGAAGGTAACTGGCTTCAGCAGAGCGCAGATACCAAATACTGTTCTTCTAGTGTAGCCGTAGTT
AGGCCACCACTTCAAGAACTCTGTAGCACCGCCTACATACCTCGCTCTGCTAATCCTGTTACCAGTGGCT
GCTGCCAGTGGCGATAAGTCGTGTCTTACCGGGTTGGACTCAAGACGATAGTTACCGGATAAGGCGCAGC
GGTCGGGCTGAACGGGGGGTTCGTGCACACAGCCCAGCTTGGAGCGAACGACCTACACCGAACTGAGATA
CCTACAGCGTGAGCTATGAGAAAGCGCCACGCTTCCCGAAGGGAGAAAGGCGGACAGGTATCCGGTAAGC
GGCAGGGTCGGAACAGGAGAGCGCACGAGGGAGCTTCCAGGGGGAAACGCCTGGTATCTTTATAGTCCTG
TCGGGTTTCGCCACCTCTGACTTGAGCGTCGATTTTTGTGATGCTCGTCAGGGGGGCGGAGCCTATGGAA
AAACGCCAGCAACGCGGCCTTTTTACGGTTCCTGGCCTTTTGCTGGCCTTTTGCTCACATGTTCTTTCCT
GCGTTATCCCCTGATTCTGTGGATAACCGTATTACCGCCTTTGAGTGAGCTGATACCGCTCGCCGCAGCC
GAACGACCGAGCGCAGCGAGTCAGTGAGCGAGGAAGCGGAAGAGCGCCCAATACGCAAACCGCCTCTCCC
CGCGCGTTGGCCGATTCATTAATGCAGCTGGCACGACAGGTTTCCCGACTGGAAAGCGGGCAGTGAGCGC
AACGCAATTAATGTGAGTTAGCTCACTCATTAGGCACCCCAGGCTTTACACTTTATGCTTCCGGCTCGTA
TGTTGTGTGGAATTGTGAGCGGATAACAATTTCACACAGGAAACAGCTATGACCATGATTACGCCAAGCG
CGTTAGGGATAACAGGGTAATGCGCGCGTAATACGACTCACTATAGGGCGAATTGGAGCTCTGCAGAAGA
GCATCTCTGAACACACAACACGTCCAACCTTGAGGCAGATGGGCTACAGCAGCAGAAGACCACACCGGGT
GCCGCTCCTGTCAGCTAAGAACAGGAAACTGAGGCTACAATTCACACAGACTCACCAAAACTGGACGATA
TATTATTAGCCCCCCTTAGAATTTTTCATTTGATAATATTTTTCTTCTGGCGAAAGCCTCATTTGTTTTA
TATATTATAGAATAAAATTAGTTTTTAATAGTTTTTATGCCATTTTAAGGTCAATATTATTAGCCCCTTT
AAGCTATTTTTTTTCGATAGTCTACAGAACAAACCATCGGTATACAATGACTTGCCTAATTACCCTAACC
TGCCTAGTTACCCTAATTAACCTAGTTAAGCCTTTAAATGTCACTTTAAGCTGTATAGAAGTGTCTTGAA
GAATATCTAGTCTAATATTATTGACTGTCATCATGGCAAAGATAAAATAAATCAGTTATTAAAACTATTA
TGATTAGAAATGTGCTGAAACAATCTGCTCTCCGATAAACAGAAATTGAACAAAATAAACAGGGGGGCTA
ATAAATTTAAGGGGTTAAATAATTCTGATTGCAAAAAAAATGATGTCTGCAAAACTGTTGCAAATAATTT
ATTTGTGTTGATTTTAAGCAAACAAATTAAATTTAATAAAATACAACTTAATCTGTTTGTTTAAATTCAG
CCCTAATAAATTGTTTACAGCCACTTAACGTAAAAAAATTGAGTAAATCCAAGGAATCATCTCTGAATAA
TTTTTTTCAGTGTATATATATATATATATATTCTTACAAAACAACTCATTTACTTTAGTTTAATTTTCAG
GGGCAAAAAACTAAAGTAATCGACGTTGCTTGAATAAAAAGTGTAATTAAGGGAATGAGGTAACATTTAA
CCATGTGTCAATGCAGTTTAAATATGCCAGTTAGTGGTATATGTTTAAATGGTAAGCTATTCAAAACTTT
AAACTAACTTAACCAGCCTTTTGTTGTCAGACTGAACAGACTTTCCATCTGCATTATTAGAGACTAATCT
TTGGCTGGATGAATGATTCATCTGCTGATATTTCAGAATAGACAGATTGAGGCTGTTTCTAATATGATTA
TGCAACCTGAGGGTGATTATTTGAAGCAAACTCCACAGACCAGCAGGTCATTGACCGTCGTGTGTTCAAA
CAGAGCAGAAACATTTGCAAAACTGGTCTGACAGGAGAATCCAGTCCAGCACAACACATATGCTGAGCAA
ACTGAATCAATCCTGCAGGTCAACTCTCGTGCTTTAAGTTTATTAAGATTATTTTATTTATTTATTATTT
TATTTATCTATTTATTTATTTAGTTGTTTATTTAGCAATTATTTGTTTATTTATTTGTTTATTTATTCCT
GCAGATCATGCCTTGTGCCTTTTTACATTTAATTTAATTTTTAATTTAATTTCCTTTTACTTTTTTTTAT
TTTTTTATTTTATTTTATTTTACAGTCTGACAAATACTGAACTAAAAACCCTCAGATCATGTCTTATGCA
TTTMATTTNANTTTATTTATTTTATTATTTATTTTATTTYATTRTTTATTTTATTTTATTTTATTTTATT
TTACAGTCTGACATACTGGACCAATAAATCTCTCAGATCATGTCTCATGCATTTTACTTTTATTTTATTA
GAATTAGAAAGATCAAAGGAACAACTTTTAAAATATTAATTCTGTATCAAAATCTCTTTTGATACATTTA
ATTGATTTAAAAAAGCAGTTCACCCAAGAAACATTTCCTCACAGTCGAATGGTTGTAAACTTTTATGAAT
TACTTTCACAGAAAAAGATTTTTGGAAGAATATTGGAAAAAAAGCAGCCATTGACTTCCATAGTAACAAC
AAAAAATACTATGGAAGTCAATGGCTGTTTTTTCACCATTCGGTATCTTCATTCTGGAGCAGAATTTTTT
GGGTGATCTGTCCCTTTAAGTCGTCAAATCCTGGTGCAATATTCCACATGCACTGACGAGTCTTTATTTT
TGGTCTGCTACTGCTGTGTGTGTGAGGGCATTTACCTCATCTTCTGCTGGAGTTGATGAACGGTGGGTTG
TTCAAACAGCAGCAGGTCATTGACTGAACTCCTCTCGATATAAAAGCTGCAGATCTGAAGCTGACCTTCA
CTTTGTGTTGATCGCTAGCGAATTCGCCACCATGATGCCAGAGCCAGCGAAGTCTGCTCCCGCCCCGAAA
AAGGGCTCCAAGAAGGCGGTGACTAAGGCGCAGAAGAAAGGCGGCAAGAAG
[291 nt withheld, positions 5209-5499]
GGATCTGGGGGTGGAGGCTCCGGCGGGGGTGGATCTGGAGGTGGGGGCAGCGGCGGAGGTGGGCTAGCGC
TACCGCGGGCCACCATGGTGAGCAAGGGCGAGGAGCTGTTCACCGGGGTGGTGCCCATCCTGGTCGAGCT
GGACGGCGACGTAAACGGCCACAAGTTCAGCGTCCGCGGCGAGGGCGAGGGCGATGCCACCAACGGCAAG
CTGACCCTGAAGTTCATCTGCACCACCGGCAAGCTGCCCGTGCCCTGGCCCACCCTCGTGACCACCTTAG
GCTACGGCGTGGCCTGCTTCGCCCGCTACCCCGACCACATGAAGCAGCACGACTTCTTCAAGTCCGCCAT
GCCCGAAGGCTACGTCCAGGAGCGCACCATCTCTTTCAAGGACGACGGAACCTACAAGACCCGCGCCGAG
GTGAAGTTCGAGGGCGACACCCTGGTGAACCGCATCGTGCTGAAGGGCATCGACTTCAAGGAGGACGGCA
ACATCCTGGGGCACAAGCTGGAGTACAACTTCAACAGCCACAAGGTCTATATCACGGCCGACAAGCAGAA
GAACGGCATCAAGGCTAACTTCAAGACCCGCCACAACGTTGAGGACGGCGGCGTGCAGCTCGCCGACCAC
TACCAGCAGAACACCCCCATCGGCGACGGCCCCGTGCTGCTGCCCGACAACCACTACCTGAGCCATCAGT
CCAAACTGAGCAAAGACCCCAACGAGAAGCGCGATCACATGGTCCTGAAGGAGAGGGTGACCGCCGCCGG
GATTACACATGACATGGACGAGCTGTACAAGTAATTAATTAAGCGGCCGCGACTCTAGATCATAATCAGC
CATACCACATTTGTAGAGGTTTTACTTGCTTTAAAAAACCTCCCACACCTCCCCCTGAACCTGAAACATA
AAATGAATGCAATTGTTGTTGTTAACTTGTTTATTGCAGCTTATAATGGTTACAAATAAAGCAATAGCAT
CACAAATTTCACAAATAAAGCATTTTTTTCACTGCATTCTAGTTGTGGTTTGTCCAAACTCATCAATGTA
TCTTAATCGAGGGGGGGCCCGGTAC
